>Addgene plasmid #146885 | pT7-EGFP-C1-HsAGO2-F2V2_L | depositor full sequence | sequence record 289332 | Full Sequence
GAGTTCCGCGTTACATAACTTACGGTAAATGGCCCGCCTGGCTGACCGCCCAACGACCCCCGCCCATTGA
CGTCAATAATGACGTATGTTCCCATAGTAACGCCAATAGGGACTTTCCATTGACGTCAATGGGTGGAGTA
TTTACGGTAAACTGCCCACTTGGCAGTACATCAAGTGTATCATATGCCAAGTACGCCCCCTATTGACGTC
AATGACGGTAAATGGCCCGCCTGGCATTATGCCCAGTACATGACCTTATGGGACTTTCCTACTTGGCAGT
ACATCTACGTATTAGTCATCGCTATTACCATGGTGATGCGGTTTTGGCAGTACATCAATGGGCGTGGATA
GCGGTTTGACTCACGGGGATTTCCAAGTCTCCACCCCATTGACGTCAATGGGAGTTTGTTTTGGCACCAA
AATCAACGGGACTTTCCAAAATGTCGTAACAACTCCGCCCCATTGACGCAAATGGGCGGTAGGCGTGTAC
GGTGGGAGGTCTATATAAGCAGAGCTCTCTGGCTAACTAGAGAACCCACTGCTTACTGGCTTATCGAAAT
TAATACGACTCACTATAGGGAGACCCAAGCTCTAGCGCTACCGGTCGCCACCATGGTGAGCAAGGGCGAG
GAGCTGTTCACCGGGGTGGTGCCCATCCTGGTCGAGCTGGACGGCGACGTAAACGGCCACAAGTTCAGCG
TGTCCGGCGAGGGCGAGGGCGATGCCACCTACGGCAAGCTGACCCTGAAGTTCATCTGCACCACCGGCAA
GCTGCCCGTGCCCTGGCCCACCCTCGTGACCACCCTGACCTACGGCGTGCAGTGCTTCAGCCGCTACCCC
GACCACATGAAGCAGCACGACTTCTTCAAGTCCGCCATGCCCGAAGGCTACGTCCAGGAGCGCACCATCT
TCTTCAAGGACGACGGCAACTACAAGACCCGCGCCGAGGTGAAGTTCGAGGGCGACACCCTGGTGAACCG
CATCGAGCTGAAGGGCATCGACTTCAAGGAGGACGGCAACATCCTGGGGCACAAGCTGGAGTACAACTAC
AACAGCCACAACGTCTATATCATGGCCGACAAGCAGAAGAACGGCATCAAGGTGAACTTCAAGATCCGCC
ACAACATCGAGGACGGCAGCGTGCAGCTCGCCGACCACTACCAGCAGAACACCCCCATCGGCGACGGCCC
CGTGCTGCTGCCCGACAACCACTACCTGAGCACCCAGTCCGCCCTGAGCAAAGACCCCAACGAGAAGCGC
GATCACATGGTCCTGCTGGAGTTCGTGACCGCCGCCGGGATCACTCTCGGCATGGACGAGCTGTACAAGT
CCGGACTCAGATCTCGAGCTCAAGCTTCGAATTCTGCAGTCGACGGTACCGCGGGCCCGGGATCCATGGG
AGGGCACCCATTCCAGTGGTGTAACGCACTTGCACCTCCTGCGCCGCCGCCCCCCATCCAAGGATATGCC
TTCAAGCCTCCACCTAGACCCGACTTTGGGACCTCCGGGAGAACAATCAAATTACAGGCCAATTTCTTCG
AAATGGACATCCCCAAAATTGACATCTATCATTATGAATTGGATATCAAGCCAGAGAAGTGCCCGAGGAG
AGTTAACAGGGAAATCGTGGAACACATGGTCCAGCACTTTAAAACACAGATCTTTGGGGATCGGAAGCCC
GTGTTTGACGGCAGGAAGAATCTATACACAGCCATGCCCCTTCCGATTGGGAGGGACAAGGTGGAGCTGG
AGGTCACGCTGCCAGGAGAAGGCAAGGATCGCATCTTCAAGGTGTCCATCAAGTGGGTGTCCTGCGTGAG
CTTGCAGGCGTTACACGATGCACTTTCAGGGCGGCTGCCCAGCGTCCCTTTTGAGACGATCCAGGCCCTG
GACGTGGTCATGAGGCACTTGCCATCCATGAGGTACACCCCCGTGGGCCGCTCCTTCTTCACCGCGTCCG
AAGGCTGCTCTAACCCTCTTGGCGGGGGCCGAGAAGTGTGGTTTGGCTTCCATCAGTCCGTCCGGCCTTC
TCTCTGGAAAATGATGCTGAATATTGATGTGTCAGCAACAGCGTTTTACAAGGCACAGCCAGTAATCGAG
TTTGTTTGTGAAGTTTTGGATTTTAAAAGTATTGAAGAACAACAAAAACCTCTGACAGATTCCCAAAGGG
TAAAGTTTACCAAAGAAATTAAAGGTCTAAAGGTGGAGATAACGCACTGTGGGCAGATGAAGAGGAAGTA
CCGTGTCTGCAATGTGACCCGGCGGCCCGCCAGTCACCAAACATTCCCGCTGCAGCAGGAGAGCGGGCAG
ACGGTGGAGTGCACGGTGGCCCAGTATTTCAAGGACAGGCACAAGTTGGTTCTGCGCTACCCCCACCTCC
CATGTTTACAAGTCGGACAGGAGCAGAAACACACCTACCTTCCCCTGGAGGTCTGTAACATTGTGGCAGG
ACAAAGATGTATTAAAAAATTAACGGACAATCAGACCTCAACCATGATCAGAGCGACTGCTAGGTCGGCG
CCCGATCGGCAAGAAGAGATTAGCAAATTGATGCGAAGTGCAAGTTTCAACACAGATCCATACGTCCGTG
AATTTGGAATCATGGTCAAAGATGAGATGACAGACGTGACTGGGCGGGTGCTGCAGCCGCCCTCCATCCT
CTACGGGGGCAGGAATAAAGCTATTGCGACCCCTGTCCAGGGCGTCTGGGACATGCGGAACAAGCAGTTC
CACACGGGCATCGAGATCAAGGTGTGGGCCATTGCGTGCTTCGCCCCCCAGCGCCAGTGCACGGAAGTCC
ATCTGAAGTCCGTCACAGAGCAGCTCAGAAAGATCTCGAGAGACGCCGGCATGCCCATCCAGGGCCAGCC
GTGCTTCTGCAAATACGCGCAGGGGGCGGACAGCGTGGAGCCCATGGTCCGGCACCTGAAGAACACGTAT
GCGGGCCTGCAGCTGGTGGTGGTCATCCTGCCCGGCAAGACGCCCGTGTACGCCGAGGTCAAGCGCGTGG
GAGACACGGTGCTGGGGATGGCCACGCAGTGCGTGCAGATGAAGAACGTGCAGAGGACCACGCCACAGAC
CCTGTCCAACCTCTGCCTGAAGATCAACGTCAAGCTGGGAGGCGTGAACAACATCCTGCTGCCCCAGGGC
AGGCCGCCGGTGTTCCAGCAGCCCGTCATCTTTCTGGGAGCAGACGTCACTCACCCCCCCGCCGGGGATG
GGAAGAAGCCCTCCATTGCCGCCGTGGTGGGCAGCATGGACGCCCACCCCAATCGCTACTGCGCCACCGT
GCGCGTGCAGCAGCACCGGCAGGAGATCATACAAGACCTGGCCGCCATGGTCCGCGAGCTCCTCATCCAG
TTCTACAAGTCCACGCGCTTCAAGCCCACCCGCATCATCTTCTACCGCGACGGTGTCTCTGAAGGCCAGT
TCCAGCAGGTTCTCCACCACGAGTTGCTGGCCATCCGTGAGGCCTGTATCAAGCTAGAAAAAGACTACCA
GCCCGGGATCACCTTCATCGTGGTGCAGAAGAGGCACCACACCCGGCTCTTCTGCACTGACAAGAACGAG
CGGGTTGGGAAAAGTGGAAACATTCCAGCAGGCACGACTGTGGACACGAAAATCACCCACCCCACCGAGT
TCGACTTCTACCTGTGTAGTCACGCTGGCATCCAGGGGACAAGCAGGCCTTCGCACTATCACGTCCTCTG
GGACGACAATCGTTTCTCCTCTGATGAGCTGCAGATCCTAACCTACCAGCTGTGTCACACCTACGTGCGC
TGCACACGCTCCGTGTCCATCCCAGCGCCAGCATACTACGCTCACCTGGTGGCCTTCCGGGCCAGGTACC
ACCTGGTGGATAAGGAACATGACAGTGCTGAAGGAAGCCATACCTCTGGGCAGAGTAACGGGCGAGACCA
CCAAGCACTGGCCAAGGCGGTCCAGGTTCACCAAGACACTCTGCGCACCATGTACTTTGCTTGATCTAGA
TAACTGATCATAATCAGCCATACCACATTTGTAGAGGTTTTACTTGCTTTAAAAAACCTCCCACACCTCC
CCCTGAACCTGAAACATAAAATGAATGCAATTGTTGTTGTTAACTTGTTTATTGCAGCTTATAATGGTTA
CAAATAAAGCAATAGCATCACAAATTTCACAAATAAAGCATTTTTTTCACTGCATTCTAGTTGTGGTTTG
TCCAAACTCATCAATGTATCTTAACGCGTAAATTGTAAGCGTTAATATTTTGTTAAAATTCGCGTTAAAT
TTTTGTTAAATCAGCTCATTTTTTAACCAATAGGCCGAAATCGGCAAAATCCCTTATAAATCAAAAGAAT
AGACCGAGATAGGGT
[37 nt withheld, positions 4356-4392]
AAAGAACGTGGACTCCAACGTCAAAGG
[49 nt withheld, positions 4420-4468]
T
[91 nt withheld, positions 4470-4560]
G
[124 nt withheld, positions 4562-4685]
CAGGTGGCACTTTTCGGGGAAATGTGCGCGGAACCCCTATTTGTTTATTTTTCTAAATACATTCAAATAT
GTATCCGCTCATGAGACAATAACCCTGATAAATGCTTCAATAATATTGAAAAAGGAAGAGTCCTGAGGCG
GAAAGAACCAGCTGTGGAATGTGTGTCAGTTAGGGTGTGGAAAGTCCCCAGGCTCCCCAGCAGGCAGAAG
TATGCAAAGCATGCATCTCAATTAGTCAGCAACCAGGTGTGGAAAGTCCCCAGGCTCCCCAGCAGGCAGA
AGTATGCAAAGCATGCATCTCAATTAGTCAGCAACCATAGTCCCGCCCCTAACTCCGCCCATCCCGCCCC
TAACTCCGCCCAGTTCCGCCCATTCTCCGCCCCATGGCTGACTAATTTTTTTTATTTATGCAGAGGCCGA
GGCCGCCTCGGCCTCTGAGCTATTCCAGAAGTAGTGAGGAGGCTTTTTTGGAGGCCTAGGCTTTTGCAAA
GATCGATCAAGAGACAGGATGAGGATCGTTTCGCATGATTGAACAAGATGGATTGCACGCAGGTTCTCCG
GCCGCTTGGGTGGAGAGGCTATTCGGCTATGACTGGGCACAACAGACAATCGGCTGCTCTGATGCCGCCG
TGTTCCGGCTGTCAGCGCAGGGGCGCCCGGTTCTTTTTGTCAAGACCGACCTGTCCGGTGCCCTGAATGA
ACTGCAAGACGAGGCAGCGCGGCTATCGTGGCTGGCCACGACGGGCGTTCCTTGCGCAGCTGTGCTCGAC
GTTGTCACTGAAGCGGGAAGGGACTGGCTGCTATTGGGCGAAGTGCCGGGGCAGGATCTCCTGTCATCTC
ACCTTGCTCCTGCCGAGAAAGTATCCATCATGGCTGATGCAATGCGGCGGCTGCATACGCTTGATCCGGC
TACCTGCCCATTCGACCACCAAGCGAAACATCGCATCGAGCGAGCACGTACTCGGATGGAAGCCGGTCTT
GTCGATCAGGATGATCTGGACGAAGAGCATCAGGGGCTCGCGCCAGCCGAACTGTTCGCCAGGCTCAAGG
CGAGCATGCCCGACGGCGAGGATCTCGTCGTGACCCATGGCGATGCCTGCTTGCCGAATATCATGGTGGA
AAATGGCCGCTTTTCTGGATTCATCGACTGTGGCCGGCTGGGTGTGGCGGACCGCTATCAGGACATAGCG
TTGGCTACCCGTGATATTGCTGAAGAGCTTGGCGGCGAATGGGCTGACCGCTTCCTCGTGCTTTACGGTA
TCGCCGCTCCCGATTCGCAGCGCATCGCCTTCTATCGCCTTCTTGACGAGTTCTTCTGAGCGGGACTCTG
GGGTTCGAAATGACCGACCAAGCGACGCCCAACCTGCCATCACGAGATTTCGATTCCACCGCCGCCTTCT
ATGAAAGGTTGGGCTTCGGAATCGTTTTCCGGGACGCCGGCTGGATGATCCTCCAGCGCGGGGATCTCAT
GCTGGAGTTCTTCGCCCACCCTAGGGGGAGGCTAACTGAAACACGGAAGGAGACAATACCGGAAGGAACC
CGCGCTATGACGGCAATAAAAAGACAGAATAAAACGCACGGTGTTGGGTCGTTTGTTCATAAACGCGGGG
TTCGGTCCCAGGGCTGGCACTCTGTCGATACCCCACCGAGACCCCATTGGGGCCAATACGCCCGCGTTTC
TTCCTTTTCCCCACCCCACCCCCCAAGTTCGGGTGAAGGCCCAGGGCTCGCAGCCAACGTCGGGGCGGCA
GGCCCTGCCATAGCCTCAGGTTACTCATATATACTTTAGATTGATTTAAAACTTCATTTTTAATTTAAAA
GGATCTAGGTGAAGATCCTTTTTGATAATCTCATGACCAAAATCCCTTAACGTGAGTTTTCGTTCCACTG
AGCGTCAGACCCCGTAGAAAAGATCAAAGGATCTTCTTGAGATCCTTTTTTTCTGCGCGTAATCTGCTGC
TTGCAAACAAAAAAACCACCGCTACCAGCGGTGGTTTGTTTGCCGGATCAAGAGCTACCAACTCTTTTTC
CGAAGGTAACTGGCTTCAGCAGAGCGCAGATACCAAATACTGTCCTTCTAGTGTAGCCGTAGTTAGGCCA
CCACTTCAAGAACTCTGTAGCACCGCCTACATACCTCGCTCTGCTAATCCTGTTACCAGTGGCTGCTGCC
AGTGGCGATAAGTCGTGTCTTACCGGGTTGGACTCAAGACGATAGTTACCGGATAAGGCGCAGCGGTCGG
GCTGAACGGGGGGTTCGTGCACACAGCCCAGCTTGGAGCGAACGACCTACACCGAACTGAGATACCTACA
GCGTGAGCTATGAGAAAGCGCCACGCTTCCCGAAGGGAGAAAGGCGGACAGGTATCCGGTAAGCGGCAGG
GTCGGAACAGGAGAGCGCACGAGGGAGCTTCCAGGGGGAAACGCCTGGTATCTTTATAGTCCTGTCGGGT
TTCGCCACCTCTGACTTGAGCGTCGATTTTTGTGATGCTCGTCAGGGGGGCGGAGCCTATGGAAAAACGC
CAGCAACGCGGCCTTTTTACGGTTCCTGGCCTTTTGCTGGCCTTTTGCTCACATGTTCTTTCCTGCGTTA
TCCCCTGATTCTGTGGATAACCGTATTACCGCCATGCATTAGTTATTAATAGTAATCAATTACGGGGTCA
TTAGTTCATAGCCCATATATG
Features (pLannotate 1.2.2; 18 found; start..end, strand, type, name):
      9..312     +  enhancer       CMV enhancer: human cytomegalovirus immediate early enhancer
    313..516     +  promoter       CMV promoter: human cytomegalovirus (CMV) immediate early promoter
    512..545     +  LTR            5' LTR (truncated) (fragment): truncated 5' long terminal repeat (LTR) from HIV-1
    561..579     +  promoter       T7 promoter: promoter for bacteriophage T7 RNA polymerase
    613..1329    +  CDS            EGFP: EGFP is a basic (constitutively fluorescent) green fluorescent protein published in 1996, derived from Aequorea victoria. It is reported to be a rapidly-maturing weak dimer with moderate acid sensitivity.
   1330..1395    +  misc_feature   MCS: multiple cloning site
   1426..3981    +  CDS            AGO2: AGO2_HUMAN - Also known as EIF2C2. Experimental evidence at protein level: Swiss-Prot protein existence level 1. Required for RNA-mediated gene silencing (RNAi) by the RNA- induced silencing complex (RISC). The 'minimal RISC' appears to include AGO2 bound to a short guide RNA such as a microRNA (miRNA) or short interfering RNA (siRNA). These guide RNAs direct RISC to complementary mRNAs that are targets for RISC-mediated gene silencing. The precise mechanism of gene silencing depends on the degree of complementarity between the miRNA or siRNA and its target. Binding of RISC to a perfectly comp
   3995..4079    +  CDS            large T antigen (fragment): large T antigen from SV40 (simian virus 40)
   4102..4223    +  polyA_signal   SV40 poly(A) signal: SV40 polyadenylation signal
   4257..4685    -  rep_origin     f1 ori (sequence partly withheld): f1 bacteriophage origin of replication; arrow indicates direction of (+) strand synthesis
   4712..4816    +  promoter       AmpR promoter: bla
   4818..5175    +  promoter       SV40 promoter: SV40 enhancer and early promoter
   5210..6004    +  CDS            NeoR/KanR: aminoglycoside phosphotransferase from Tn5; aph(3')-II (or nptII); confers resistance to neomycin, kanamycin, and G418 (Geneticin®)
   6025..6177    +  CDS            ble (fragment): BLE_KLEPN - Experimental evidence at protein level: Swiss-Prot protein existence level 1. Binding protein with a strong affinity to the bleomycin family of antibiotics. Binds to CL990; an antimitotic-antibiotic compound. From Klebsiella pneumoniae.
   6236..6283    +  polyA_signal   HSV TK poly(A) signal: herpes simplex virus thymidine kinase polyadenylation signal (Cole and Stacy, 1985)
   6374..6390    -  polyA_signal   bGH poly(A) signal (fragment): bovine growth hormone polyadenylation signal
   6612..7200    +  rep_origin     ori: high-copy-number ColE1/pMB1/pBR322/pUC origin of replication
   7315..7366    +  enhancer       CMV enhancer (fragment): human cytomegalovirus immediate early enhancer
