[The description below was written by a language model from this plasmid's Addgene catalogue record and pLannotate feature annotations shown in this document.]
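Description:
pT7-EGFP-C1-HsAGO2-F2V2_L is a 7,366 nt mammalian expression plasmid encoding human Argonaute 2 (AGO2, also known as EIF2C2) fused to the C-terminus of EGFP. The catalogue lists the backbone as unknown, but the name and feature layout match an EGFP-C1-type vector with an added T7 promoter. The CMV immediate-early enhancer and promoter drive transcription in mammalian cells. A bacteriophage T7 promoter sits just upstream of the EGFP coding sequence, which would also permit transcription by T7 RNA polymerase. EGFP is followed by the multiple cloning site region and then the AGO2 open reading frame, and the transcript ends at an SV40 polyadenylation signal.

The plasmid is propagated in bacteria from a high-copy ColE1/pUC-type origin, and it also carries an f1 origin for single-stranded DNA production. Selection relies on a single Tn5 NeoR/KanR gene preceded by both a bacterial (bla) promoter and the SV40 early promoter, with an HSV TK poly(A) signal downstream. This arrangement gives kanamycin resistance in E. coli and can give G418 resistance in mammalian cells. Several short annotated fragments (HIV-1 LTR, SV40 large T antigen, ble, bGH poly(A)) are probably backbone remnants or automated-annotation matches, not functional elements.

The insert is designated F2V2, but the record does not define the amino-acid changes this refers to. It notes only that the first seven residues differ from the NCBI reference sequence. AGO2 is the core RISC component that binds miRNA or siRNA guides. The associated publication concerns GW182-mediated recruitment of deadenylase complexes to miRNA targets, so the construct was presumably used to express a GFP-tagged AGO2 variant for interaction or silencing studies. The depositor's sequence may be theoretical.
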