Addgene plasmid #146885: pT7-EGFP-C1-HsAGO2-F2V2_L
Purpose: Mammalian Expression of HsAGO2-F2V2
Depositing lab: Elisa Izaurralde. Depositing organization: Max Planck Institute for Developmental Biology. Publication: GW182 proteins directly recruit cytoplasmic deadenylase complexes to miRNA targets. Braun JE, Huntzinger E, Fauser M, Izaurralde E. Mol Cell. 2011 Oct 7;44(1):120-33. 10.1016/j.molcel.2011.09.007 PubMed 21981923.
Backbone
  Vector backbone: Unknown
  Vector type: Mammalian Expression
Growth in bacteria
  Bacterial resistance: Kanamycin, 50 μg/mL
  Growth temperature: 37°C
  Growth strain: DH5alpha
  Copy number: High Copy
Gene/Insert
  Gene/Insert name: HsAGO2-F2V2 (alt names: EIF2C2; Q10; MGC3183)
  Species: H. sapiens (human)
  Mutation: sequence differs in the first 7 AA from the sequence given by NCBI: NM_012154.2
  Entrez Gene: AGO2 (a.k.a. CASC7, EIF2C2, LESKRES, LINC00980, PPD, Q10)
  Cloning method: Unknown
Terms and licenses: Academic/Nonprofit Terms; Industry Terms: Not Available to Industry
Depositor comments: Plasmids from this collection were made available to the research community and donated after the lab closed. Please note that the sequence provided by the depositing laboratory may be theoretical/predicted or based on Sanger sequencing results. There may be discrepancies between sequencing results obtained by Addgene and the depositor sequence. If an Addgene verified sequence is not available, please contact before placing your order to request that our lab fully sequence the plasmid.
How to cite: pT7-EGFP-C1-HsAGO2-F2V2_L was a gift from Elisa Izaurralde (Addgene plasmid # 146885 ; http://n2t.net/addgene:146885 ; RRID:Addgene_146885)
